>Addgene plasmid #14493 | pIS50 KIF2 3'UTR | addgene full sequence | sequence record 235253 | Addgene NGS Result
TTGAGATCCTTTTTTTCTGCGCGTAATCTGCTGCTTGCAAACAAAAAAACCACCGCTACCAGCGGTGGTT
TGTTTGCCGGATCAAGAGCTACCAACTCTTTTTCCGAAGGTAACTGGCTTCAGCAGAGCGCAGATACCAA
ATACTGTTCTTCTAGTGTAGCCGTAGTTAGGCCACCACTTCAAGAACTCTGTAGCACCGCCTACATACCT
CGCTCTGCTAATCCTGTTACCAGTGGCTGCTGCCAGTGGCGATAAGTCGTGTCTTACCGGGTTGGACTCA
AGACGATAGTTACCGGATAAGGCGCAGCGGTCGGGCTGAACGGGGGGTTCGTGCACACAGCCCAGCTTGG
AGCGAACGACCTACACCGAACTGAGATACCTACAGCGTGAGCTATGAGAAAGCGCCACGCTTCCCGAAGG
GAGAAAGGCGGACAGGTATCCGGTAAGCGGCAGGGTCGGAACAGGAGAGCGCACGAGGGAGCTTCCAGGG
GGAAACGCCTGGTATCTTTATAGTCCTGTCGGGTTTCGCCACCTCTGACTTGAGCGTCGATTTTTGTGAT
GCTCGTCAGGGGGGCGGAGCCTATGGAAAAACGCCAGCAACGCGGCCTTTTTACGGTTCCTGGCCTTTTG
CTGGCCTTTTGCTCACATGGCTCGACAGATCTAAATGAGTCTTCGGACCTCGCGGGGGCCGCTTAAGCGG
TGGTTAGGGTTTGTCTGACGCGGGGGGAGGGGGAAGGAACGAAACACTCTCATTCGGAGGCGGCTCGGGG
TTTGGTCTTGGTGGCCACGGGCACGCAGAAGAGCGCCGCGATCCTCTTAAGCACCCCCCCGCCCTCCGTG
GAGGCGGGGGTTTGGTCGGCGGGTGGTAACTGGCGGGCCGCTGACTCGGGCGGGTCGCGCGCCCCAGAGT
GTGACCTTTTCGGTCTGCTCGCAGACCCCCGGGCGGCGCCGCCGCGGCGGCGACGGGCTCGCTGGGTCCT
AGGCTCCATGGGGACCGTATACGTGGACAGGCTCTGGAGCATCCGCACGACTGCGGTGATATTACCGGAG
ACCTTCTGCGGGACGAGCCGGGTCACGCGGCTGACGCGGAGCGTCCGTTGGGCGACAAACACCAGGACGG
GGCACAGGTACACTATCTTGTCACCCGGAGGCGCGAGGGACTGCAGGAGCTTCAGGGAGTGGCGCAGCTG
CTTCATCCCCGTGGCCCGTTGCTCGCGTTTGCTGGCGGTGTCCCCGGAAGAAATATATTTGCATGTCTTT
AGTTCTATGATGACACAAACCCCGCCCAGCGTCTTGTCATTGGCGAATTCGAACACGCAGATGCAGTCGG
GGCGGCGCGGTCCCAGGTCCACTTCGCATATTAAGGTGACGCGTGTGGCCTCGAACACCGAGCGACCCTG
CAGCGACCCGCTTAAAAGCTTGATTCTTCTGACACAACAGTCTCGAACTTAAGCTGCAGAAGTTGGTCGT
GAGGCACTGGGCAGGTAAGTATCAAGGTTACAAGACAGGTTTAAGGAGACCAATAGAAACTGGGCTTGTC
GAGACAGAGAAGACTCTTGCGTTTCTGATAGGCACCTATTGGTCTTACTGACATCCACTTTGCCTTTCTC
TCCACAGGTGTCCACTCCCAGTTCAATTACAGCTCTTAAGGCTAGAGTACTTAATACGACTCACTATAGG
CTAGCCACCATGACTTCGAAAGTTTATGATCCAGAACAAAGGAAACGGATGATAACTGGTCCGCAGTGGT
GGGCCAGATGTAAACAAATGAATGTTCTTGATTCATTTATTAATTATTATGATTCAGAAAAACATGCAGA
AAATGCTGTTATTTTTTTACATGGTAACGCGGCCTCTTCTTATTTATGGCGACATGTTGTGCCACATATT
GAGCCAGTAGCGCGGTGTATTATACCAGACCTTATTGGTATGGGCAAATCAGGCAAATCTGGTAATGGTT
CTTATAGGTTACTTGATCATTACAAATATCTTACTGCATGGTTTGAACTTCTTAATTTACCAAAGAAGAT
CATTTTTGTCGGCCATGATTGGGGTGCTTGTTTGGCATTTCATTATAGCTATGAGCATCAAGATAAGATC
AAAGCAATAGTTCACGCTGAAAGTGTAGTAGATGTGATTGAATCATGGGATGAATGGCCTGATATTGAAG
AAGATATTGCGTTGATCAAATCTGAAGAAGGAGAAAAAATGGTTTTGGAGAATAACTTCTTCGTGGAAAC
CATGTTGCCATCAAAAATCATGAGAAAGTTAGAACCAGAAGAATTTGCAGCATATCTTGAACCATTCAAA
GAGAAAGGTGAAGTTCGTCGTCCAACATTATCATGGCCTCGTGAAATCCCGTTAGTAAAAGGTGGTAAAC
CTGACGTTGTACAAATTGTTAGGAATTATAATGCTTATCTACGTGCAAGTGATGATTTACCAAAAATGTT
TATTGAATCGGACCCAGGATTCTTTTCCAATGCTATTGTTGAAGGTGCCAAGAAGTTTCCTAATACTGAA
TTTGTCAAAGTAAAAGGTCTTCATTTTTCGCAAGAAGATGCACCTGATGAAATGGGAAAATATATCAAAT
CGTTCGTTGAGCGAGTTCTCAAAAATGAACAATAATTCTAGGAGCTCTGACCCTAAATTTCTGAAGCACA
GCCAAGAAAAATTACATTCCTTGTCATTGTAAATTACCTTTGTGTGTACATTTTTACTGTATTTGAGACA
TTTTTTGTGTGTGACTAGTTAATTTTGCAGGATGTGCCATATCATTGAACGGAACTAAAGTCTGTGACAG
TGGATATAGCTGCTGGACCATTCCATCTTATATGTTCTAGCGTTCTAGAGCGGCCGCTTCGAGCAGACAT
GATAAGATACATTGATGAGTTTGGACAAACCACAACTAGAATGCAGTGAAAAAAATGCTTTATTTGTGAA
ATTTGTGATGCTATTGCTTTATTTGTAACCATTATAAGCTGCAATAAACAAGTTAACAACAACAATTGCA
TTCATTTTATGTTTCAGGTTCAGGGGGAGGTGTGGGAGGTTTTTTAAAGCAAGTAAAACCTCTACAAATG
TGGTAAAATCGATAAGGATCCAGGTGGCACTTTTCGGGGAAATGTGCGCGGAACCCCTATTTGTTTATTT
TTCTAAATACATTCAAATATGTATCCGCTCATGAGACAATAACCCTGATAAATGCTTCAATAATATTGAA
AAAGGAAGAGTATGAGTATTCAACATTTCCGTGTCGCCCTTATTCCCTTTTTTGCGGCATTTTGCCTTCC
TGTTTTTGCTCACCCAGAAACGCTGGTGAAAGTAAAAGATGCTGAAGATCAGTTGGGTGCACGAGTGGGT
TACATCGAACTGGATCTCAACAGCGGTAAGATCCTTGAGAGTTTTCGCCCCGAAGAACGTTTTCCAATGA
TGAGCACTTTTAAAGTTCTGCTATGTGGCGCGGTATTATCCCGTATTGACGCCGGGCAAGAGCAACTCGG
TCGCCGCATACACTATTCTCAGAATGACTTGGTTGAGTACTCACCAGTCACAGAAAAGCATCTTACGGAT
GGCATGACAGTAAGAGAATTATGCAGTGCTGCCATAACCATGAGTGATAACACTGCGGCCAACTTACTTC
TGACAACGATCGGAGGACCGAAGGAGCTAACCGCTTTTTTGCACAACATGGGGGATCATGTAACTCGCCT
TGATCGTTGGGAACCGGAGCTGAATGAAGCCATACCAAACGACGAGCGTGACACCACGATGCCTGTAGCA
ATGGCAACAACGTTGCGCAAACTATTAACTGGCGAACTACTTACTCTAGCTTCCCGGCAACAATTAATAG
ACTGGATGGAGGCGGATAAAGTTGCAGGACCACTTCTGCGCTCGGCCCTTCCGGCTGGCTGGTTTATTGC
TGATAAATCTGGAGCCGGTGAGCGTGGGTCTCGCGGTATCATTGCAGCACTGGGGCCAGATGGTAAGCCC
TCCCGTATCGTAGTTATCTACACGACGGGGAGTCAGGCAACTATGGATGAACGAAATAGACAGATCGCTG
AGATAGGTGCCTCACTGATTAAGCATTGGTAACTGTCAGACCAAGTTTACTCATATATACTTTAGATTGA
TTTAAAACTTCATTTTTAATTTAAAAGGATCTAGGTGAAGATCCTTTTTGATAATCTCATGACCAAAATC
CCTTAACGTGAGTTTTCGTTCCACTGAGCGTCAGACCCCGTAGAAAAGATCAAAGGATCTTC
Features (pLannotate 1.2.2; 9 found; start..end, strand, type, name):
      1..589     +  rep_origin     ori: high-copy-number ColE1/pMB1/pBR322/pUC origin of replication
    664..1415    +  promoter       HSV TK promoter: herpes simplex virus thymidine kinase promoter
   1485..1617    +  intron         chimeric intron: chimera between introns from human β-globin and immunoglobulin heavy chain genes
   1662..1680    +  promoter       T7 promoter: promoter for bacteriophage T7 RNA polymerase
   1690..2625    +  CDS            Rluc: luciferase from the anthozoan coelenterate Renilla reniformis (sea pansy)
   2873..2994    -  polyA_signal   SV40 poly(A) signal: SV40 polyadenylation signal
   3017..3085    -  CDS            large T antigen (fragment): large T antigen from SV40 (simian virus 40)
   3127..3231    +  promoter       AmpR promoter: bla
   3232..4092    +  CDS            AmpR: β-lactamase; bla; confers resistance to ampicillin, carbenicillin, and related antibiotics
