[The description below was written by a language model from this plasmid's Addgene catalogue record and pLannotate feature annotations shown in this document.]
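Description:
pIS50 KIF2 3'UTR is a mammalian expression luciferase reporter built on the pIS1 backbone, in which a roughly 220 bp fragment of the human KIF2 (KIF2A) 3' untranslated region has been placed downstream of a Renilla luciferase coding sequence. The fragment was inserted by restriction cloning between SacI and XbaI sites, both of which were retained. In the annotated 4,262 nt sequence it corresponds to the unannotated gap between the end of the Rluc open reading frame and the SV40 polyadenylation signal. The catalogue lists luciferase as an N-terminal "fusion", but because the insert is a UTR, the arrangement is really a reporter transcript carrying the KIF2 3'UTR rather than a fusion protein.

Rluc expression in mammalian cells is driven by the herpes simplex virus thymidine kinase promoter, a moderate constitutive promoter. This is followed by a chimeric β-globin/immunoglobulin intron that promotes splicing and efficient mRNA expression. A T7 promoter immediately upstream of the coding sequence would also allow in vitro transcription. The transcript is terminated by the SV40 poly(A) signal; the short large T antigen fragment annotated beside it is a remnant of that SV40 region. In bacteria the plasmid is maintained at high copy number through a ColE1/pUC-type origin and selected with ampicillin through the bla gene and its own promoter. No mammalian selection marker is annotated, which fits transient transfection use.

The associated publication concerns microRNA-mediated downregulation of target mRNAs, so the construct is suited to testing whether the KIF2 3'UTR segment confers post-transcriptional repression on the reporter. The record does not specify which microRNA or target sites are involved.
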