Addgene plasmid #14493: pIS50 KIF2 3'UTR
Depositing lab: David Bartel. Depositing organization: Whitehead Institute for Biomedical Research. Publication: Microarray analysis shows that some microRNAs downregulate large numbers of target mRNAs. Lim LP, Lau NC, Garrett-Engele P, Grimson A, Schelter JM, Castle J, Bartel DP, Linsley PS, Johnson JM. Nature. 2005 Feb 17. 433(7027):769-73. 10.1038/nature03315 PubMed 15685193.
Backbone
  Vector backbone: pIS1
  Backbone manufacturer: Bartel Lab
  Backbone size w/o insert (bp): 4085
  Vector type: Mammalian Expression, Luciferase
Growth in bacteria
  Bacterial resistance: Ampicillin, 100 μg/mL
  Growth temperature: 37°C
  Growth strain: DH5alpha
  Copy number: High Copy
Gene/Insert
  Gene/Insert name: KIF2 3'UTR (alt name: KIF2)
  Species: H. sapiens (human)
  Insert size (bp): 220
  Entrez Gene: KIF2A (a.k.a. CDCBM3, HK2, KIF2)
  Tag / fusion protein: luciferase (N terminal on backbone)
  Cloning method: Restriction Enzyme; 5′ cloning site SacI (not destroyed); 3′ cloning site XbaI (not destroyed)
  Sequencing primers: 5′ n/a; 3′ EBV rev primer (GTGGTTTGTCCAAACTCATC)
Terms and licenses: Academic/Nonprofit Terms; Industry Terms: Not Available to Industry
Depositor comments: KIF2 3'UTR in renilla luciferase reporter plasmid.
How to cite: pIS50 KIF2 3'UTR was a gift from David Bartel (Addgene plasmid # 14493 ; http://n2t.net/addgene:14493 ; RRID:Addgene_14493)
