>Addgene plasmid #14493 | pIS50 KIF2 3'UTR | depositor partial sequence | sequence record 8118 | Author sequence
CACAACGAGCTCTGACCCTAAATTTCTGAAGCACAGCCAAGAAAAATTACATTCCTTGTCATTGTAAATT
ACCTTTGTGTGTACATTTTTACTGTATTTGAGACATTTTTTGTGTGTGACTAGTTAATTTTGCAGGATGT
GCCATATCATTGAACGGAACTAAAGTCTGTGACAGTGGATATAGCTGCTGGACCATTCCATCTTATATGT
TCTAGAGTTGTG
